Addgene plasmid #233484: pMTKM12
Purpose: Level 0 plasmid for MoClo, encodes the SCL1 promoter for K.marxianus
Depositing lab: Vincent Martin. Depositing organization: Concordia University. Publication: Sequencing of a Dairy Isolate Unlocks Kluyveromyces marxianus as a Host for Lactose Valorization. Thornbury M, Knoops A, Summerby-Murray I, Dhaliwal J, Johnson S, Utomo JC, Joshi J, Narcross L, Remondetto G, Pouliot M, Whiteway M, Martin VJJ. ACS Synth Biol. 2025 Jul 8. doi: 10.1021/acssynbio.5c00096. PubMed 40629255.
Backbone
  Vector backbone: pYTK001
  Backbone manufacturer: John Dueber, Addgene plasmid #65108
  Backbone size w/o insert (bp): 2676
  Vector type: Yeast Expression, Synthetic Biology
Growth in bacteria
  Bacterial resistance: Chloramphenicol, 25 μg/mL
  Growth temperature: 37°C
  Growth strain: DH5alpha
  Copy number: High Copy
Gene/Insert
  Gene/Insert name: promSCL1
  Species: K.marxianus CBS 6556
  Cloning method: Golden Gate
Resource information
  A portion of this plasmid was derived from a plasmid made by: The promoter sequence was originally published by Lang et al, 2020 (https://doi.org/10.1016/j.mec.2020.e00145)
Terms and licenses: Academic/Nonprofit Terms; Industry Terms: Not Available to Industry
Depositor comments: Please visit https://doi.org/10.1101/2025.02.03.636257 for bioRxiv preprint.
How to cite: pMTKM12 was a gift from Vincent Martin (Addgene plasmid # 233484 ; http://n2t.net/addgene:233484 ; RRID:Addgene_233484)
