[The description below was written by a language model from this plasmid's Addgene catalogue record and pLannotate feature annotations shown in this document.]
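Description:
pMTKM12 is a Level 0 part plasmid for Modular Cloning (MoClo) that stores the SCL1 promoter of Kluyveromyces marxianus CBS 6556 as a reusable building block for Golden Gate assembly. It is built on pYTK001, the part-entry vector of a yeast MoClo toolkit, and is catalogued as a yeast expression and synthetic biology vector. The plasmid itself contains only bacterial maintenance functions. The sequenced record of 2,366 nt shows a high-copy ColE1/pUC-type origin of replication and a chloramphenicol acetyltransferase (cat) gene driven by its native promoter and followed by the phage lambda t0 terminator. No yeast origin, centromere or yeast selectable marker is annotated, consistent with a part-storage plasmid propagated in E. coli rather than used directly in yeast.

The payload, promSCL1, occupies the region outside the backbone elements. The automated annotation does not label it as a promoter. Instead it reports a reverse-strand fragment resembling the S. cerevisiae MPO1 coding sequence and a very short match to the URA3 promoter. The first may reflect homology to a neighbouring gene in the cloned K. marxianus genomic segment, and the second is probably a chance match, but the record does not resolve either. The Type IIS restriction sites and overhangs that define the part's position in an assembly are also not annotated.

In use, the promoter part would be released by Golden Gate digestion and ligated with coding sequence and terminator parts to form transcription units for gene expression in K. marxianus. The plasmid belongs to a toolkit developed to engineer this yeast as a host for lactose valorization. The record gives no information on the promoter's strength or regulation.
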