Features (pLannotate 1.2.2; 6 found; start..end, strand, type, name):
     12..371     -  CDS            MPO1 (fragment): MPO1_YEAST - Experimental evidence at protein level: Swiss-Prot protein existence level 1. Dioxygenase that catalyzes the alpha-oxidation of 2-hydroxy fatty acids in an iron-dependent manner (PubMed:30530523). Involved in metabolism of phytosphingosine and is required for proper endoplasmic reticulum stress response (PubMed:25345524, PubMed:30530523). From Saccharomyces cerevisiae (strain ATCC 204508 / S288c) (Baker's yeast).
    502..517     +  promoter       URA3 promoter (fragment): S. cerevisiae URA3
    731..765     -  terminator     lambda t0 terminator: minimal transcription terminator from phage lambda (Scholtissek and Grosse, 1987)
    839..1495    -  CDS            cat: CAT_ECOLX - Experimental evidence at protein level: Swiss-Prot protein existence level 1. This enzyme is an effector of chloramphenicol resistance in bacteria. From Escherichia coli. This protein is used as a marker in many commonly used cloning vectors, such as pACYC184.
   1496..1593    -  promoter       cat promoter: promoter of the E. coli cat gene encoding chloramphenicol acetyltransferase
   1677..2265    +  rep_origin     ori: high-copy-number ColE1/pMB1/pBR322/pUC origin of replication
>Addgene plasmid #233484 | pMTKM12 | addgene full sequence | sequence record 467177 | Addgene NGS Result
TCGGTCTCAAACGCAGGCTTGCGCTTCTCAAACACGCCGTGGCCGATAAACTGAAATATCCAGCTCACAA
CAAACAAAATCCAGGCTGTTTTAGCAGTAATTTCCACGGTCCCATCGTTCAAAACTTTGTTCATCCCAAC
CAATATGGCAGATGCCAAAACACCAGTAGGAACTTTCAATGCTATGTAGAAAATTCCAAACGCCGCTGCA
AGTATCTGGCTCAGCTTGTACCCACCATAAACCTCCACGTCGTTCAAAATTCGCATGCTTGTGAACAAAA
TCGTGGGCACAAAGATACTGTGAATGAACACGTTCCCCGACGTATTGTGATACGCCTTATAAAAGGCCAA
CTGCGCTTCAAGGTCAAAAAGATTAGAATTAGAGCTCATTGCCAGATTATAGTTACACCTCTAATCTACC
ACCCAAATACAAAAACTCTTGGCCATGTACCTACTACTGTTCATGTTCTCCCCTTAACAGTCATCTAGTT
ACTCAGTTCTCCATCTTTTTTTTTTTTTTATTTTTCGTTACTATTCCTCTCTTTATATATTTCATGGGAA
AAACCAAAAGTTTAGAGAGGAGTAAAATAAAGGATTTCGAATTCCAATTGAAAACCAATAGACAAATAGC
CTATGAATTTTCTTGGTGGCAAAACAGAATAGAAGAGAGTAGAGATAACAGCCACCGAGTGAGCGTTATC
AAGTGTGAACAGATATGTGAGACCAGACCAATAAAAAACGCCCGGCGGCAACCGAGCGTTCTGAACAAAT
CCAGATGGAGTTCTGAGGTCATTACTGGATCTATCAACAGGAGTCCAAGCGAGCTCGATATCAAATTACG
CCCCGCCCTGCCACTCATCGCAGTACTGTTGTAATTCATTAAGCATTCTGCCGACATGGAAGCCATCACA
AACGGCATGATGAACCTGAATCGCCAGCGGCATCAGCACCTTGTCGCCTTGCGTATAATATTTGCCCATG
GTGAAAACGGGGGCGAAGAAGTTGTCCATATTGGCCACGTTTAAATCAAAACTGGTGAAACTCACCCAGG
GATTGGCTGAAACGAAAAACATATTCTCAATAAACCCTTTAGGGAAATAGGCCAGGTTTTCACCGTAACA
CGCCACATCTTGCGAATATATGTGTAGAAACTGCCGGAAATCGTCGTGGTATTCACTCCAGAGCGATGAA
AACGTTTCAGTTTGCTCATGGAAAACGGTGTAACAAGGGTGAACACTATCCCATATCACCAGCTCACCGT
CTTTCATTGCCATACGAAATTCCGGATGAGCATTCATCAGGCGGGCAAGAATGTGAATAAAGGCCGGATA
AAACTTGTGCTTATTTTTCTTTACGGTCTTTAAAAAGGCCGTAATATCCAGCTGAACGGTCTGGTTATAG
GTACATTGAGCAACTGACTGAAATGCCTCAAAATGTTCTTTACGATGCCATTGGGATATATCAACGGTGG
TATATCCAGTGATTTTTTTCTCCATTTTAGCTTCCTTAGCTCCTGAAAATCTCGATAACTCAAAAAATAC
GCCCGGTAGTGATCTTATTTCATTATGGTGAAAGTTGGAACCTCTTACGTGCCCGATCAATCATGACCAA
AATCCCTTAACGTGAGTTTTCGTTCCACTGAGCGTCAGACCCCGTAGAAAAGATCAAAGGATCTTCTTGA
GATCCTTTTTTTCTGCGCGTAATCTGCTGCTTGCAAACAAAAAAACCACCGCTACCAGCGGTGGTTTGTT
TGCCGGATCAAGAGCTACCAACTCTTTTTCCGAAGGTAACTGGCTTCAGCAGAGCGCAGATACCAAATAC
TGTTCTTCTAGTGTAGCCGTAGTTAGGCCACCACTTCAAGAACTCTGTAGCACCGCCTACATACCTCGCT
CTGCTAATCCTGTTACCAGTGGCTGCTGCCAGTGGCGATAAGTCGTGTCTTACCGGGTTGGACTCAAGAC
GATAGTTACCGGATAAGGCGCAGCGGTCGGGCTGAACGGGGGGTTCGTGCACACAGCCCAGCTTGGAGCG
AACGACCTACACCGAACTGAGATACCTACAGCGTGAGCTATGAGAAAGCGCCACGCTTCCCGAAGGGAGA
AAGGCGGACAGGTATCCGGTAAGCGGCAGGGTCGGAACAGGAGAGCGCACGAGGGAGCTTCCAGGGGGAA
ACGCCTGGTATCTTTATAGTCCTGTCGGGTTTCGCCACCTCTGACTTGAGCGTCGATTTTTGTGATGCTC
GTCAGGGGGGCGGAGCCTATGGAAAAACGCCAGCAACGCGGCCTTTTTACGGTTCCTGGCCTTTTGCTGG
CCTTTTGCTCACATGTTCTTTCCTGCGTTATCCCCTGATTCTGTGGATAACCGTAG
